>Addgene plasmid #110950 | pLJM60-FLAG NUFIP1 | addgene full sequence | sequence record 263292 | Addgene NGS Result
CGCCTCTCCCCGCGCGTTGGCCGATTCATTAATGCAGCTGGCACGACAGGTTTCCCGACTGGAAAGCGGG
CAGTGAGCGCAACGCAATTAATGTGAGTTAGCTCACTCATTAGGCACCCCAGGCTTTACACTTTATGCTT
CCGGCTCGTATGTTGTGTGGAATTGTGAGCGGATAACAATTTCACACAGGAAACAGCTATGACCATGATT
ACGCCAAGCGCGCAATTAACCCTCACTAAAGGGAACAAAAGCTGGAGCTGCAAGCTTAATGTAGTCTTAT
GCAATACTCTTGTAGTCTTGCAACATGGTAACGATGAGTTAGCAACATGCCTTACAAGGAGAGAAAAAGC
ACCGTGCATGCCGATTGGTGGAAGTAAGGTGGTACGATCGTGCCTTATTAGGAAGGCAACAGACGGGTCT
GACATGGATTGGACGAACCACTGAATTGCCGCATTGCAGAGATATTGTATTTAAGTGCCTAGCTCGATAC
ATAAACGGGTCTCTCTGGTTAGACCAGATCTGAGCCTGGGAGCTCTCTGGCTAACTAGGGAACCCACTGC
TTAAGCCTCAATAAAGCTTGCCTTGAGTGCTTCAAGTAGTGTGTGCCCGTCTGTTGTGTGACTCTGGTAA
CTAGAGATCCCTCAGACCCTTTTAGTCAGTGTGGAAAATCTCTAGCAGTGGCGCCCGAACAGGGACTTGA
AAGCGAAAGGGAAACCAGAGGAGCTCTCTCGACGCAGGACTCGGCTTGCTGAAGCGCGCACGGCAAGAGG
CGAGGGGCGGCGACTGGTGAGTACGCCAAAAATTTTGACTAGCGGAGGCTAGAAGGAGAGAGATGGGTGC
GAGAGCGTCAGTATTAAGCGGGGGAGAATTAGATCGCGATGGGAAAAAATTCGGTTAAGGCCAGGGGGAA
AGAAAAAATATAAATTAAAACATATAGTATGGGCAAGCAGGGAGCTAGAACGATTCGCAGTTAATCCTGG
CCTGTTAGAAACATCAGAAGGCTGTAGACAAATACTGGGACAGCTACAACCATCCCTTCAGACAGGATCA
GAAGAACTTAGATCATTATATAATACAGTAGCAACCCTCTATTGTGTGCATCAAAGGATAGAGATAAAAG
ACACCAAGGAAGCTTTAGACAAGATAGAGGAAGAGCAAAACAAAAGTAAGACCACCGCACAGCAAGCGGC
CGGCCGCTGATCTTCAGACCTGGAGGAGGAGATATGAGGGACAATTGGAGAAGTGAATTATATAAATATA
AAGTAGTAAAAATTGAACCATTAGGAGTAGCACCCACCAAGGCAAAGAGAAGAGTGGTGCAGAGAGAAAA
AAGAGCAGTGGGAATAGGAGCTTTGTTCCTTGGGTTCTTGGGAGCAGCAGGAAGCACTATGGGCGCAGCG
TCAATGACGCTGACGGTACAGGCCAGACAATTATTGTCTGGTATAGTGCAGCAGCAGAACAATTTGCTGA
GGGCTATTGAGGCGCAACAGCATCTGTTGCAACTCACAGTCTGGGGCATCAAGCAGCTCCAGGCAAGAAT
CCTGGCTGTGGAAAGATACCTAAAGGATCAACAGCTCCTGGGGATTTGGGGTTGCTCTGGAAAACTCATT
TGCACCACTGCTGTGCCTTGGAATGCTAGTTGGAGTAATAAATCTCTGGAACAGATTTGGAATCACACGA
CCTGGATGGAGTGGGACAGAGAAATTAACAATTACACAAGCTTAATACACTCCTTAATTGAAGAATCGCA
AAACCAGCAAGAAAAGAATGAACAAGAATTATTGGAATTAGATAAATGGGCAAGTTTGTGGAATTGGTTT
AACATAACAAATTGGCTGTGGTATATAAAATTATTCATAATGATAGTAGGAGGCTTGGTAGGTTTAAGAA
TAGTTTTTGCTGTACTTTCTATAGTGAATAGAGTTAGGCAGGGATATTCACCATTATCGTTTCAGACCCA
CCTCCCAACCCCGAGGGGACCCCATATGCCAAGTACGCCCCCTATTGACGTCAATGACGGTAAATGGCCC
GCCTGGCATTATGCCCAGTACATGACCTTATGGGACTTTCCTACTTGGCAGTACATCTACGTATTAGTCA
TCGCTATTACCATGGTGATGCGGTTTTGGCAGTACATCAATGGGCGTGGATAGCGGTTTGACTCACGGGG
ATTTCCAAGTCTCCACCCCATTGACGTCAATGGGAGTTTGTTTTGGCACCAAAATCAACGGGACTTTCCA
AAATGTCGTAACAACTCCGCCCCATTGACGCAAATGGGCGGTAGGCGTGTACGGTGGGAGGTCTATATAA
GCAGAGCTCGTTTAGTGAACCGTCAGATCGCCTGGAGACGCCATCCACGCTGTTTTGACCTCCATAGAAG
ACACCGGGACCGATCCAGCCTCCGCGGCCGGGAACGGTGCATTGGAACGCGGATTCCCCGTGCCAAGAGT
GACGTAAGTACCGCCTATAGAGTCTATAGGCCCACCCCCTTGGCTTCGTTAGAACGCGGCTACAATTAAT
ACATAACCTTATGTATCATACACATACGATTTAGGTGACACTATAGAATAACATCCACTTTGCCTTTCTC
TCCACAGGTGTCCACTCCCAGGTCCAACTGCACCTCGGTTCTATCGATTGAATTCACCATGGAAATGGAC
TACAAGGATGACGATGACAAGGGTGGTGGTGGTGGTGCGTCGACGATGGCTGAGCCGACTAGTGATTTCG
AGACTCCTATCGGGTGGCATGCGTCTCCCGAGCTGACTCCCACGTTAGGGCCCCTGAGCGACACTGCCCC
GCCGCGGGACAGCTGGATGTTCTGGGCAATGCTGCCGCCACCGCCACCACCACTTACGTCCTCGCTTCCC
GCAGCCGGGTCAAAGCCTTCCTCTGAGTCGCAGCCCCCCATGGAGGCCCAGTCTCTCCCCGGGGCTCCGC
CCCCCTTCGACGCCCAGATTCTTCCCGGGGCGCAACCCCCCTTCGACGCCCAGTCTCCCCTTGATTCTCA
GCCTCAACCCAGCGGCCAGCCTTGGAATTTCCATGCTTCCACATCGTGGTATTGGAGACAGTCTTCTGAT
AGGTTTCCTCGGCATCAGAAGTCCTTCAACCCTGCAGTTAAAAATTCTTATTATCCACGAAAGTATGATG
CAAAATTCACAGACTTCAGCTTACCTCCCAGTAGAAAACAGAAAAAAAAGAAAAGAAAGGAACCAGTTTT
TCACTTTTTTTGTGATACCTGTGATCGTGGTTTTAAAAATCAAGAAAAGTATGACAAACACATGTCTGAA
CATACAAAATGCCCTGAATTAGATTGCTCTTTTACTGCACACGAGAAGATTGTCCAGTTCCATTGGAGAA
ATATGCATGCTCCTGGCATGAAGAAGATCAAGTTAGACACTCCAGAGGAAATTGCACGGTGGAGGGAAGA
AAGAAGGAAAAACTATCCAACTCTGGCCAATATTGAAAGGAAGAAGAAGTTAAAACTTGAAAAGGAGAAG
AGAGGAGCAGTATTGACAACAACACAATATGGCAAGATGAAGGGGATGTCCAGACATTCACAAATGGCAA
AGATCAGAAGTCCTGGCAAGAATCACAAATGGAAAAACGACAATTCTAGACAGAGAGCAGTCACTGGATC
AGGCAGTCACTTGTGTGATTTGAAGCTAGAAGGTCCACCGGAGGCAAATGCAGATCCTCTTGGTGTTTTG
ATAAACAGTGATTCTGAGTCTGATAAGGAGGAGAAACCACAACATTCTGTGATACCCAAGGAAGTGACAC
CAGCCCTATGCTCACTAATGAGTAGCTATGGCAGTCTTTCAGGGTCAGAGAGTGAGCCAGAAGAAACTCC
CATCAAGACTGAAGCAGACGTTTTGGCAGAAAACCAGGTTCTTGATAGCAGTGCTCCTAAGAGTCCAAGT
CAAGATGTTAAAGCAACTGTTAGAAATTTTTCAGAAGCCAAGAGTGAGAACCGAAAGAAAAGCTTTGAAA
AAACAAACCCTAAGAGGAAAAAAGATTATCACAACTATCAAACGTTATTCGAACCAAGAACACACCATCC
ATATCTCTTGGAAATGCTTCTAGCTCCGGACATTCGACATGAAAGAAATGTGATTTTGCAGTGTGTTCGG
TACATCATCAAAAAAGACTTTTTTGGACTGGATACTAATTCTGCGAAAAGTAAAGATGTATAGGCGGCCG
CAGTGAGAATTCTCGACCTCGAGACAAATGGCAGTATTCATCCACAATTTTAAAAGAAAAGGGGGGATTG
GGGGGTACAGTGCAGGGGAAAGAATAGTAGACATAATAGCAACAGACATACAAACTAAAGAATTACAAAA
ACAAATTACAAAAATTCAAAATTTTCGGGTTTATTACAGGGACAGCAGAGATCCACTTTGGCCGCGGCTC
GAGGGGGTTGGGGTTGCGCCTTTTCCAAGGCAGCCCTGGGTTTGCGCAGGGACGCGGCTGCTCTGGGCGT
GGTTCCGGGAAACGCAGCGGCGCCGACCCTGGGTCTCGCACATTCTTCACGTCCGTTCGCAGCGTCACCC
GGATCTTCGCCGCTACCCTTGTGGGCCCCCCGGCGACGCTTCCTGCTCCGCCCCTAAGTCGGGAAGGTTC
CTTGCGGTTCGCGGCGTGCCGGACGTGACAAACGGAAGCCGCACGTCTCACTAGTACCCTCGCAGACGGA
CAGCGCCAGGGAGCAATGGCAGCGCGCCGACCGCGATGGGCTGTGGCCAATAGCGGCTGCTCAGCAGGGC
GCGCCGAGAGCAGCGGCCGGGAAGGGGCGGTGCGGGAGGCGGGGTGTGGGGCGGTAGTGTGGGCCCTGTT
CCTGCCCGCGCGGTGTTCCGCATTCTGCAAGCCTCCGGAGCGCACGTCGGCAGTCGGCTCCCTCGTTGAC
CGAATCACCGACCTCTCTCCCCAGGGGGATCCACCGGAGCTTACCATGACCGAGTACAAGCCCACGGTGC
GCCTCGCCACCCGCGACGACGTCCCCAGGGCCGTACGCACCCTCGCCGCCGCGTTCGCCGACTACCCCGC
CACGCGCCACACCGTCGATCCGGACCGCCACATCGAGCGGGTCACCGAGCTGCAAGAACTCTTCCTCACG
CGCGTCGGGCTCGACATCGGCAAGGTGTGGGTCGCGGACGACGGCGCCGCGGTGGCGGTCTGGACCACGC
CGGAGAGCGTCGAAGCGGGGGCGGTGTTCGCCGAGATCGGCCCGCGCATGGCCGAGTTGAGCGGTTCCCG
GCTGGCCGCGCAGCAACAGATGGAAGGCCTCCTGGCGCCGCACCGGCCCAAGGAGCCCGCGTGGTTCCTG
GCCACCGTCGGCGTCTCGCCCGACCACCAGGGCAAGGGTCTGGGCAGCGCCGTCGTGCTCCCCGGAGTGG
AGGCGGCCGAGCGCGCCGGGGTGCCCGCCTTCCTGGAGACCTCCGCGCCCCGCAACCTCCCCTTCTACGA
GCGGCTCGGCTTCACCGTCACCGCCGACGTCGAGGTGCCCGAAGGACCGCGCACCTGGTGCATGACCCGC
AAGCCCGGTGCCTGACGCCCGCCCCACGACCCGCAGCGCCCGACCGAAAGGAGCGCACGACCCCATGCAT
CGGTACCTTTAAGACCAATGACTTACAAGGCAGCTGTAGATCTTAGCCACTTTTTAAAAGAAAAGGGGGG
ACTGGAAGGGCTAATTCACTCCCAACGAAGACAAGATCTGCTTTTTGCTTGTACTGGGTCTCTCTGGTTA
GACCAGATCTGAGCCTGGGAGCTCTCTGGCTAACTAGGGAACCCACTGCTTAAGCCTCAATAAAGCTTGC
CTTGAGTGCTTCAAGTAGTGTGTGCCCGTCTGTTGTGTGACTCTGGTAACTAGAGATCCCTCAGACCCTT
TTAGTCAGTGTGGAAAATCTCTAGCAGTAGTAGTTCATGTCATCTTATTATTCAGTATTTATAACTTGCA
AAGAAATGAATATCAGAGAGTGAGAGGAACTTGTTTATTGCAGCTTATAATGGTTACAAATAAAGCAATA
GCATCACAAATTTCACAAATAAAGCATTTTTTTCACTGCATTCTAGTTGTGGTTTGTCCAAACTCATCAA
TGTATCTTATCATGTCTGGCTCTAGCTATCCCGCCCCTAACTCCGCCCATCCCGCCCCTAACTCCGCCCA
GTTCCGCCCATTCTCCGCCCCATGGCTGACTAATTTTTTTTATTTATGCAGAGGCCGAGGCCGCCTCGGC
CTCTGAGCTATTCCAGAAGTAGTGAGGAGGCTTTTTTGGAGGCCTAGGGACGTACCCAATTCGCCCTATA
GTGAGTCGTATTACGCGCGCTCACTGGCCGTCGTTTTACAACGTCGTGACTGGGAAAACCCTGGCGTTAC
CCAACTTAATCGCCTTGCAGCACATCCCCCTTTCGCCAGCTGGCGTAATAGCGAAGAGGCCCGCACCGAT
CGCCCTTCCCAACAGTTGCGCAGCCTGAATGGCGAATGGG
[124 nt withheld, positions 6481-6604]
C
[91 nt withheld, positions 6606-6696]
A
[49 nt withheld, positions 6698-6746]
CCTTTGACGTTGGAGTCCACGTTCTTT
[37 nt withheld, positions 6774-6810]
ACCCTATCTCGGTCTATTCTTTTGATTTATAAGGGATTTTGCCGATTTCGGCCTATTGGTTAAAAAATGA
GCTTATTTAACAAAAATTTAACGCGAATTTTAACAAAATATTAACGCTTACAATTTAGGTGGCACTTTTC
GGGGAAATGTGCGCGGAACCCCTATTTGTTTATTTTTCTAAATACATTCAAATATGTATCCGCTCATGAG
ACAATAACCCTGATAAATGCTTCAATAATATTGAAAAAGGAAGAGTATGAGTATTCAACATTTCCGTGTC
GCCCTTATTCCCTTTTTTGCGGCATTTTGCCTTCCTGTTTTTGCTCACCCAGAAACGCTGGTGAAAGTAA
AAGATGCTGAAGATCAGTTGGGTGCACGAGTGGGTTACATCGAACTGGATCTCAACAGCGGTAAGATCCT
TGAGAGTTTTCGCCCCGAAGAACGTTTTCCAATGATGAGCACTTTTAAAGTTCTGCTATGTGGCGCGGTA
TTATCCCGTATTGACGCCGGGCAAGAGCAACTCGGTCGCCGCATACACTATTCTCAGAATGACTTGGTTG
AGTACTCACCAGTCACAGAAAAGCATCTTACGGATGGCATGACAGTAAGAGAATTATGCAGTGCTGCCAT
AACCATGAGTGATAACACTGCGGCCAACTTACTTCTGACAACGATCGGAGGACCGAAGGAGCTAACCGCT
TTTTTGCACAACATGGGGGATCATGTAACTCGCCTTGATCGTTGGGAACCGGAGCTGAATGAAGCCATAC
CAAACGACGAGCGTGACACCACGATGCCTGTAGCAATGGCAACAACGTTGCGCAAACTATTAACTGGCGA
ACTACTTACTCTAGCTTCCCGGCAACAATTAATAGACTGGATGGAGGCGGATAAAGTTGCAGGACCACTT
CTGCGCTCGGCCCTTCCGGCTGGCTGGTTTATTGCTGATAAATCTGGAGCCGGTGAGCGTGGGTCTCGCG
GTATCATTGCAGCACTGGGGCCAGATGGTAAGCCCTCCCGTATCGTAGTTATCTACACGACGGGGAGTCA
GGCAACTATGGATGAACGAAATAGACAGATCGCTGAGATAGGTGCCTCACTGATTAAGCATTGGTAACTG
TCAGACCAAGTTTACTCATATATACTTTAGATTGATTTAAAACTTCATTTTTAATTTAAAAGGATCTAGG
TGAAGATCCTTTTTGATAATCTCATGACCAAAATCCCTTAACGTGAGTTTTCGTTCCACTGAGCGTCAGA
CCCCGTAGAAAAGATCAAAGGATCTTCTTGAGATCCTTTTTTTCTGCGCGTAATCTGCTGCTTGCAAACA
AAAAAACCACCGCTACCAGCGGTGGTTTGTTTGCCGGATCAAGAGCTACCAACTCTTTTTCCGAAGGTAA
CTGGCTTCAGCAGAGCGCAGATACCAAATACTGTTCTTCTAGTGTAGCCGTAGTTAGGCCACCACTTCAA
GAACTCTGTAGCACCGCCTACATACCTCGCTCTGCTAATCCTGTTACCAGTGGCTGCTGCCAGTGGCGAT
AAGTCGTGTCTTACCGGGTTGGACTCAAGACGATAGTTACCGGATAAGGCGCAGCGGTCGGGCTGAACGG
GGGGTTCGTGCACACAGCCCAGCTTGGAGCGAACGACCTACACCGAACTGAGATACCTACAGCGTGAGCT
ATGAGAAAGCGCCACGCTTCCCGAAGGGAGAAAGGCGGACAGGTATCCGGTAAGCGGCAGGGTCGGAACA
GGAGAGCGCACGAGGGAGCTTCCAGGGGGAAACGCCTGGTATCTTTATAGTCCTGTCGGGTTTCGCCACC
TCTGACTTGAGCGTCGATTTTTGTGATGCTCGTCAGGGGGGCGGAGCCTATGGAAAAACGCCAGCAACGC
GGCCTTTTTACGGTTCCTGGCCTTTTGCTGGCCTTTTGCTCACATGTTCTTTCCTGCGTTATCCCCTGAT
TCTGTGGATAACCGTATTACCGCCTTTGAGTGAGCTGATACCGCTCGCCGCAGCCGAACGACCGAGCGCA
GCGAGTCAGTGAGCGAGGAAGCGGAAGAGCGCCCAATACGCAAAC
Features (pLannotate 1.2.2; 31 found; start..end, strand, type, name):
     89..110     +  protein_bind   CAP binding site: CAP binding activates transcription in the presence of cAMP. E. coli catabolite activator protein
    125..155     +  promoter       lac promoter: promoter for the E. coli lac operon
    163..179     +  protein_bind   lac operator: The lac repressor binds to the lac operator to inhibit transcription in E. coli. This inhibition can be relieved by adding lactose or isopropyl-β-D-thiogalactopyranoside (IPTG). lac repressor encoded by lacI
    224..242     +  promoter       T3 promoter: promoter for bacteriophage T3 RNA polymerase
    270..496     +  promoter       RSV promoter: Rous sarcoma virus enhancer/promoter
    497..677     +  LTR            5' LTR (truncated): truncated 5' long terminal repeat (LTR) from HIV-1
    724..849     +  misc_feature   HIV-1 Ψ: packaging signal of human immunodeficiency virus type 1
    833..1171    +  CDS            HIV-1 gag (fragment): gag protein from human immunodeficiency virus 1; gag
   1346..1579    +  misc_feature   RRE: The Rev response element (RRE) of HIV-1 allows for Rev-dependent mRNA export from the nucleus to the cytoplasm.
   1956..1982    +  CDS            Rev (fragment): human immunodeficiency virus 1 (HIV-1) Rev protein; rev; enhances nuclear export of unspliced and incompletely spliced viral mRNAs
   1983..2114    +  enhancer       CMV enhancer (fragment): human cytomegalovirus immediate early enhancer; contains an 18-bp deletion relative to the standard CMV enhancer
   2115..2318    +  promoter       CMV promoter: human cytomegalovirus (CMV) immediate early promoter
   2454..2497    +  intron         CMV intron (fragment): modified intron A from human cytomegalovirus
   2549..2567    +  promoter       SP6 promoter: promoter for bacteriophage SP6 RNA polymerase
   2571..2608    +  CDS            IgH signal sequence (fragment): signal sequence from the mouse immunoglobulin heavy chain variable region
   2661..2681    +  CDS            FLAG (fragment): FLAG® epitope tag, followed by an enterokinase cleavage site
   2706..4190    +  CDS            NUFIP1: NUFP1_HUMAN - Experimental evidence at protein level: Swiss-Prot protein existence level 1. Binds RNA. From Homo sapiens (Human).
   4248..4365    +  misc_feature   cPPT/CTS: central polypurine tract and central termination sequence of HIV-1
   4414..4924    +  promoter       hPGK promoter: human phosphoglycerate kinase 1 promoter
   4946..5545    +  CDS            PuroR: puromycin N-acetyltransferase; pac from Streptomyces alboniger; confers resistance to puromycin
   5588..5671    +  CDS            nef (fragment): NEF_HV1Z2 - Experimental evidence at protein level: Swiss-Prot protein existence level 1. Extracellular Nef protein targets CD4(+) T-lymphocytes for apoptosis by interacting with CXCR4 surface receptors. From Human immunodeficiency virus type 1 group M subtype D (isolate Z2/CDC-Z34) (HIV-1).
   5673..5906    +  LTR            3' LTR (ΔU3): self-inactivating 3' long terminal repeat (LTR) from HIV-1
   5978..6099    +  polyA_signal   SV40 poly(A) signal: SV40 polyadenylation signal
   6139..6274    +  rep_origin     SV40 ori: SV40 origin of replication
   6295..6313    -  promoter       T7 promoter: promoter for bacteriophage T7 RNA polymerase
   6321..6476    +  CDS            lacZα (fragment): LacZα fragment of β-galactosidase; lacZ fragment
   6481..6839    +  rep_origin     f1 ori (sequence partly withheld): f1 bacteriophage origin of replication; arrow indicates direction of (+) strand synthesis
   6962..7066    +  promoter       AmpR promoter: bla
   7067..7927    +  CDS            AmpR: β-lactamase; bla; confers resistance to ampicillin, carbenicillin, and related antibiotics
   8098..8686    +  rep_origin     ori: high-copy-number ColE1/pMB1/pBR322/pUC origin of replication
   8869..76      +  CDS            lacI (fragment) (across the origin): lac repressor; lacI; The lac repressor binds to the lac operator to inhibit transcription in E. coli. This inhibition can be relieved by adding lactose or isopropyl-β-D-thiogalactopyranoside (IPTG).
