[The description below was written by a language model from this plasmid's Addgene catalogue record and pLannotate feature annotations shown in this document.]
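Description:
pLJM60-FLAG NUFIP1 is a lentiviral mammalian expression plasmid built on the pLJM60 backbone for expression of human NUFIP1 carrying an N-terminal FLAG tag supplied by the backbone. It is propagated in E. coli as a high-copy plasmid through a ColE1/pUC-type origin with ampicillin selection (AmpR); an f1 origin and remnants of lac/lacZα cloning-vector sequence are also present. The catalogue lists approximate sizes of 11 kb for the backbone and 12 kb in total, whereas the full sequence record that was annotated is 8,885 nt, so the catalogue figures appear to be rough estimates rather than measured values.

The transfer cassette has a third-generation, self-inactivating layout. An RSV promoter fused to a truncated HIV-1 5' LTR drives genomic RNA production in packaging cells, followed by the Ψ packaging signal with a gag fragment and the Rev response element for Rev-dependent nuclear export, and the cassette ends in a ΔU3 3' LTR followed by an SV40 polyadenylation signal. Between the LTRs, a CMV enhancer/promoter drives the FLAG-tagged NUFIP1 open reading frame, which the record says was cloned between SalI and NotI sites. The annotation also picks up short fragments of a CMV intron, an SP6 promoter and an IgH signal sequence upstream of the tag; these partial matches are probably backbone remnants, and the record does not indicate that they have any function. Downstream, a cPPT/CTS element precedes a human PGK promoter driving puromycin N-acetyltransferase, which allows selection of transduced cells.

The construct serves to produce lentivirus for stable expression of FLAG-NUFIP1 in mammalian cells, with the epitope available for detection or immunoprecipitation. It was deposited with a study identifying NUFIP1 as a ribosome receptor for starvation-induced ribophagy.
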