Addgene plasmid #110950: pLJM60-FLAG NUFIP1
Purpose: expresses mammalian FLAG-NUFIP1
Depositing lab: David Sabatini. Depositing organization: Whitehead Institute for Biomedical Research. Publication: NUFIP1 is a ribosome receptor for starvation-induced ribophagy. Wyant GA, Abu-Remaileh M, Frenkel EM, Laqtom NN, Dharamdasani V, Lewis CA, Chan SH, Heinze I, Ori A, Sabatini DM. Science. 2018 May 18;360(6390):751-758. doi: 10.1126/science.aar2663. Epub 2018 Apr 26. PubMed 29700228.
Backbone
  Vector backbone: pLJM60
  Backbone size w/o insert (bp): 11000
  Total vector size (bp): 12000
  Vector type: Mammalian Expression, Lentiviral
  Selectable markers: Puromycin
Growth in bacteria
  Bacterial resistance: Ampicillin, 100 μg/mL
  Growth temperature: 37°C
  Growth strain: XL10 Gold
  Copy number: High Copy
Gene/Insert
  Gene/Insert name: NUFIP1
  Species: H. sapiens (human)
  Insert size (bp): 1500
  GenBank ID: NM_012345.2
  Entrez Gene: NUFIP1 (a.k.a. NUFIP, Rsa1, bA540M5.1)
  Promoter: CMV
  Tag / fusion protein: FLAG (N terminal on backbone)
  Cloning method: Restriction Enzyme; 5′ cloning site SalI (unknown if destroyed); 3′ cloning site NotI (unknown if destroyed)
  Sequencing primers: 5′ CGCAAATGGGCGGTAGGCGTG
Terms and licenses: Academic/Nonprofit Terms; Industry Terms: Not Available to Industry
How to cite: pLJM60-FLAG NUFIP1 was a gift from David Sabatini (Addgene plasmid # 110950 ; http://n2t.net/addgene:110950 ; RRID:Addgene_110950)
